>Addgene plasmid #1504 | pPD96_32 | depositor full sequence | sequence record 115 | Author sequence
AAGCTTGCATGCCTGCAGGTCGACTCTAGAGGATCCCCGGGATTGGCCAAAGGACCCAAAGGTATGTTTC
GAATGATACTAACATAACATAGAACATTTTCAGGAGGACCCTTGGAGGGTACCTCGAGAAAAAATGGCAC
TCCTGCAATCACGTCTCCTGCTATCCGCACCTCGTCGTGCCGCTGCAACTGCAAGAGCTTCATCCGTACC
GGTAGAAAAAATGAGTAAAGGAGAAGAACTTTTCACTGGAGTTGTCCCAATTCTTGTTGAATTAGATGGT
GATGTTAATGGGCACAAATTTTCTGTCAGTGGAGAGGGTGAAGGTGATGCAACATACGGAAAACTTACCC
TTAAATTTATTTGCACTACTGGAAAACTACCTGTTCCATGGGTAAGTTTAAACATATATATACTAACTAA
CCCTGATTATTTAAATTTTCAGCCAACACTTGTCACTACTTTCTGTTATGGTGTTCAATGCTTCTCGAGA
TACCCAGATCATATGAAACGGCATGACTTTTTCAAGAGTGCCATGCCCGAAGGTTATGTACAGGAAAGAA
CTATATTTTTCAAAGATGACGGGAACTACAAGACACGTAAGTTTAAACAGTTCGGTACTAACTAACCATA
CATATTTAAATTTTCAGGTGCTGAAGTCAAGTTTGAAGGTGATACCCTTGTTAATAGAATCGAGTTAAAA
GGTATTGATTTTAAAGAAGATGGAAACATTCTTGGACACAAATTGGAATACAACTATAACTCACACAATG
TATACATCATGGCAGACAAACAAAAGAATGGAATCAAAGTTGTAAGTTTAAACATGATTTTACTAACTAA
CTAATCTGATTTAAATTTTCAGAACTTCAAAATTAGACACAACATTGAAGATGGAAGCGTTCAACTAGCA
GACCATTATCAACAAAATACTCCAATTGGCGATGGCCCTGTCCTTTTACCAGACAACCATTACCTGTCCA
CACAATCTGCCCTTTCGAAAGATCCCAACGAAAAGAGAGACCACATGGTCCTTCTTGAGTTTGTAACAGC
TGCTGGGATTACACATGGCATGGATGAACTATACAAATAGCATTCGTAGAATTCCAACTGAGCGCCGGTC
GCTACCATTACCAACTTGTCTGGTGTCAAAAATAATAGGGGCCGCTGTCATCAGAGTAAGTTTAAACTGA
GTTCTACTAACTAACGAGTAATATTTAAATTTTCAGCATCTCGCGCCCGTGCCTCTGACTTCTAAGTCCA
ATTACTCTTCAACATCCCTACATGCTCTTTCTCCCTGTGCTCCCACCCCCTATTTTTGTTATTATCAAAA
AACTTCTCTTAATTTCTTTGTTTTTTAGCTTCTTTTAAGTCACCTCTAACAATGAAATTGTGTAGATTCA
AAAATAGAATTAATTCGTAATAAAAAGTCGAAAAAAATTGTGCTCCCTCCCCCCATTAATAATAATTCTA
TCCCAAAATCTACACAATGTTCTGTGTACACTTCTTATGTTTTTTACTTCTGATAAATTTTTTTGAAACA
TCATAGAAAAAACCGCACACAAAATACCTTATCATATGTTACGTTTCAGTTTATGACCGCAATTTTTATT
TCTTCGCACGTCTGGGCCTCTCATGACGTCAAATCATGCTCATCGTGAAAAAGTTTTGGAGTATTTTTGG
AATTTTTCAATCAAGTGAAAGTTTATGAAATTAATTTTCCTGCTTTTGCTTTTTGGGGTTTCCCCTATTG
TTTGTCAAGATTTCGAGGACGGCGTTTTTCTTGCTAAAATCACAAGTATTGATGAGCACGATGCAAGAAA
GATCGGAAGAAGGTTTGGGTTTGAGGCTCAGTGGAAGGTGAGTAGAAGTTGATAATTTGAAAGTGGAGTA
GTGTCTATGGGGTTTTTGCCTTAAATGACAGAATACATTCCCAATATACCAAACATAACTGTTTCCTACT
AGTCGGCCGTACGGGCCCTTTCGTCTCGCGCGTTTCGGTGATGACGGTGAAAACCTCTGACACATGCAGC
TCCCGGAGACGGTCACAGCTTGTCTGTAAGCGGATGCCGGGAGCAGACAAGCCCGTCAGGGCGCGTCAGC
GGGTGTTGGCGGGTGTCGGGGCTGGCTTAACTATGCGGCATCAGAGCAGATTGTACTGAGAGTGCACCAT
ATGCGGTGTGAAATACCGCACAGATGCGTAAGGAGAAAATACCGCATCAGGCGGCCTTAAGGGCCTCGTG
ATACGCCTATTTTTATAGGTTAATGTCATGATAATAATGGTTTCTTAGACGTCAGGTGGCACTTTTCGGG
GAAATGTGCGCGGAACCCCTATTTGTTTATTTTTCTAAATACATTCAAATATGTATCCGCTCATGAGACA
ATAACCCTGATAAATGCTTCAATAATATTGAAAAAGGAAGAGTATGAGTATTCAACATTTCCGTGTCGCC
CTTATTCCCTTTTTTGCGGCATTTTGCCTTCCTGTTTTTGCTCACCCAGAAACGCTGGTGAAAGTAAAAG
ATGCTGAAGATCAGTTGGGTGCACGAGTGGGTTACATCGAACTGGATCTCAACAGCGGTAAGATCCTTGA
GAGTTTTCGCCCCGAAGAACGTTTTCCAATGATGAGCACTTTTAAAGTTCTGCTATGTGGCGCGGTATTA
TCCCGTATTGACGCCGGGCAAGAGCAACTCGGTCGCCGCATACACTATTCTCAGAATGACTTGGTTGAGT
ACTCACCAGTCACAGAAAAGCATCTTACGGATGGCATGACAGTAAGAGAATTATGCAGTGCTGCCATAAC
CATGAGTGATAACACTGCGGCCAACTTACTTCTGACAACGATCGGAGGACCGAAGGAGCTAACCGCTTTT
TTGCACAACATGGGGGATCATGTAACTCGCCTTGATCGTTGGGAACCGGAGCTGAATGAAGCCATACCAA
ACGACGAGCGTGACACCACGATGCCTGTAGCAATGGCAACAACGTTGCGCAAACTATTAACTGGCGAACT
ACTTACTCTAGCTTCCCGGCAACAATTAATAGACTGGATGGAGGCGGATAAAGTTGCAGGACCACTTCTG
CGCTCGGCCCTTCCGGCTGGCTGGTTTATTGCTGATAAATCTGGAGCCGGTGAGCGTGGGTCTCGCGGTA
TCATTGCAGCACTGGGGCCAGATGGTAAGCCCTCCCGTATCGTAGTTATCTACACGACGGGGAGTCAGGC
AACTATGGATGAACGAAATAGACAGATCGCTGAGATAGGTGCCTCACTGATTAAGCATTGGTAACTGTCA
GACCAAGTTTACTCATATATACTTTAGATTGATTTAAAACTTCATTTTTAATTTAAAAGGATCTAGGTGA
AGATCCTTTTTGATAATCTCATGACCAAAATCCCTTAACGTGAGTTTTCGTTCCACTGAGCGTCAGACCC
CGTAGAAAAGATCAAAGGATCTTCTTGAGATCCTTTTTTTCTGCGCGTAATCTGCTGCTTGCAAACAAAA
AAACCACCGCTACCAGCGGTGGTTTGTTTGCCGGATCAAGAGCTACCAACTCTTTTTCCGAAGGTAACTG
GCTTCAGCAGAGCGCAGATACCAAATACTGTCCTTCTAGTGTAGCCGTAGTTAGGCCACCACTTCAAGAA
CTCTGTAGCACCGCCTACATACCTCGCTCTGCTAATCCTGTTACCAGTGGCTGCTGCCAGTGGCGATAAG
TCGTGTCTTACCGGGTTGGACTCAAGACGATAGTTACCGGATAAGGCGCAGCGGTCGGGCTGAACGGGGG
GTTCGTGCACACAGCCCAGCTTGGAGCGAACGACCTACACCGAACTGAGATACCTACAGCGTGAGCATTG
AGAAAGCGCCACGCTTCCCGAAGGGAGAAAGGCGGACAGGTATCCGGTAAGCGGCAGGGTCGGAACAGGA
GAGCGCACGAGGGAGCTTCCAGGGGGAAACGCCTGGTATCTTTATAGTCCTGTCGGGTTTCGCCACCTCT
GACTTGAGCGTCGATTTTTGTGATGCTCGTCAGGGGGGCGGAGCCTATGGAAAAACGCCAGCAACGCGGC
CTTTTTACGGTTCCTGGCCTTTTGCTGGCCTTTTGCTCACATGTTCTTTCCTGCGTTATCCCCTGATTCT
GTGGATAACCGTATTACCGCCTTTGAGTGAGCTGATACCGCTCGCCGCAGCCGAACGACCGAGCGCAGCG
AGTCAGTGAGCGAGGAAGCGGAAGAGCGCCCAATACGCAAACCGCCTCTCCCCGCGCGTTGGCCGATTCA
TTAATGCAGCTGGCACGACAGGTTTCCCGACTGGAAAGCGGGCAGTGAGCGCAACGCAATTAATGTGAGT
TAGCTCACTCATTAGGCACCCCAGGCTTTACACTTTATGCTTCCGGCTCGTATGTTGTGTGGAATTGTGA
GCGGATAACAATTTCACACAGGAAACAGCTATGACCATGATTACGCCAAGCTGTAAGTTTAAACATGATC
TTACTAACTAACTATTCTCATTTAAATTTTCAGAGCTTAAAAATGGCTGAAATCACTCACAACGATGGAT
ACGCTAACAACTTGGAAATGAAAT
Features (pLannotate 1.2.2; 13 found; start..end, strand, type, name):
      1..41      -  misc_feature   MCS (fragment): pUC18/19 multiple cloning site
    134..205     +  CDS            GOT2 (fragment): AATM_CHICK - Experimental evidence at protein level: Swiss-Prot protein existence level 1. Catalyzes the irreversible transamination of the L-tryptophan metabolite L-kynurenine to form kynurenic acid (KA). As a member of the malate-aspartate shuttle, it has a key role in the intracellular NAD(H) redox balance. Is important for metabolite exchange between mitochondria and cytosol, and for amino acid metabolism. From Gallus gallus (Chicken).
    224..1084    +  CDS            sg25: sg25 is a basic (constitutively fluorescent) green fluorescent protein published in 1997, derived from Aequorea victoria.
   1705..1857    +  CDS            aex-5 (fragment): AEX5_CAEEL - Also known as kpc-3 From Caenorhabditis elegans.
   1985..2020    +  CDS            rop (fragment): Rop protein, which maintains plasmids at low copy number; rop
   2122..2221    +  misc_feature   bom (fragment): basis of mobility region from pBR322
   2319..2423    +  promoter       AmpR promoter: bla
   2424..3284    +  CDS            AmpR: β-lactamase; bla; confers resistance to ampicillin, carbenicillin, and related antibiotics
   3455..4043    +  rep_origin     ori: high-copy-number ColE1/pMB1/pBR322/pUC origin of replication
   4226..4318    +  CDS            lacI (fragment): lac repressor; lacI; The lac repressor binds to the lac operator to inhibit transcription in E. coli. This inhibition can be relieved by adding lactose or isopropyl-β-D-thiogalactopyranoside (IPTG).
   4331..4352    +  protein_bind   CAP binding site: CAP binding activates transcription in the presence of cAMP. E. coli catabolite activator protein
   4367..4397    +  promoter       lac promoter: promoter for the E. coli lac operon
   4405..4421    +  protein_bind   lac operator: The lac repressor binds to the lac operator to inhibit transcription in E. coli. This inhibition can be relieved by adding lactose or isopropyl-β-D-thiogalactopyranoside (IPTG). lac repressor encoded by lacI
