[The description below was written by a language model from this plasmid's Addgene catalogue record and pLannotate feature annotations shown in this document.]
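Description:
pPD96_32 is an empty-backbone worm expression vector from a 1995 C. elegans vector kit, about 4.6 kb in size (the catalogue lists 4,581 bp, and the annotated depositor sequence is 4,574 nt). The parental backbone is recorded as unknown. The feature table shows pUC/pBR322-type bacterial elements: a high-copy ColE1/pMB1-family origin, an ampicillin resistance gene (β-lactamase) with its own promoter, remnants of rop and bom, and a lacI fragment followed by a CAP site, lac promoter and lac operator next to a partial pUC18/19 multiple cloning site. It is propagated in E. coli under ampicillin selection.

The payload is a promoterless, mitochondrially targeted GFP reporter cassette. According to the catalogue, it begins with a synthetic intron (IVSA), followed by a start codon fused to a mitochondrial localization signal. The annotation matches this signal to an N-terminal fragment of chicken mitochondrial aspartate aminotransferase (GOT2). Next comes a GFP coding region carrying the S65C substitution, split into segments by several synthetic introns (IVSR, IVSS, IVST, IVSL); such introns generally improve transgene expression in worms. The annotation software detects this region as a single Aequorea-derived GFP variant. The catalogue also lists a "decoy" element but does not explain its function. A short match to C. elegans aex-5 lies downstream of GFP and may reflect worm genomic sequence, though the record does not identify it or name a 3' UTR.

No worm promoter is recorded. The vector therefore appears designed for users to clone a promoter or gene fragment of interest by restriction cloning upstream of the cassette, giving expression of GFP directed to mitochondria for analysing expression patterns in transgenic C. elegans.
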