Addgene plasmid #1504: pPD96_32
Purpose: (Empty Backbone)
Depositing lab: Andrew Fire. Depositing organization: Carnegie Institution for Science.
Backbone
  Vector backbone: Unknown
  Backbone size (bp): 4581
  Vector type: Worm Expression
Growth in bacteria
  Bacterial resistance: Ampicillin, 100 μg/mL
  Growth temperature: 37°C
  Growth strain: DH5alpha
  Copy number: Unknown
Gene/Insert
  Gene/Insert name: None
  Tag / fusion protein: IVSA, ATG-MitLS, gfpN, IVSR, gfpS65C, IVSS, IVST, gfpC, IVSL, decoy
  Cloning method: Restriction Enzyme
Terms and licenses: Academic/Nonprofit Terms; Industry Terms: Not Available to Industry
Depositor comments: See Fire Lab Vector Kit Documentation 1995. Fire Lab Miniprep Number pPD96.32, Ligation number NONE.
How to cite: pPD96_32 was a gift from Andrew Fire (Addgene plasmid # 1504 ; http://n2t.net/addgene:1504 ; RRID:Addgene_1504)
