>Addgene plasmid #1504 | pPD96_32 | addgene partial sequence | sequence record 16645 | 1504_m13reverse
GNGTTACTGATCTTCTAACTAACTATTCTCATTTAAATTTTCAGAGCTTAAAAATGGCTGAAATCACTCA
CAACGATGGATACGCTAACAACTTGGAAATGAAATAAGCTTGCATGCCTGCAGGTCGACTCTAGAGGATC
CCCGGGATTGGCCAAAGGACCCAAAGGTATGTTTCGAATGATACTAACATAACATAGAACATTTTCAGGA
GGACCCTTGGAGGGTACCTCGAGAAAAAATGGCACTCCTGCAATCACGTCTCCTGCTATCCGCACCTCGT
CGTGCCGCTGCAACTGCAAGAGCTTCATCCGTACCGGTAGAAAAAATGAGTAAAGGAGAAGAACTTTTCA
CTGGAGTTGTCCCAATTCTTGTTGAATTAGATGGTGATGTTAATGGGCACAAATTTTCTGTCAGTGGAGA
GGGTGAAGGTGATGCAACATACGGAAAACTTACCCTTAAATTTATTTGCACTACTGGAAAACTACCTGTT
CCATGGGTAAGTTTAAACATATATATACTAACTAACCCTGATTATTTAAATTTTCAGCCAACACTTGTCA
CTACTTTCTGTTATGGTGTTCAATGCTTCTCGAGATACCCAGATCATATGAAACGGCATGACTTTTTCAA
GAGTGCCATGCCCGAAGGTTATGTACAGGAAAGAACTATATTTTTCAAAGATGACGGGAACTACAAGACA
CGTAAGTTTAAACAGTTCGGTACTAACTAACCATACATATTTAAATTTTCAGGTGCTGAAGTCAAGTTTG
AAGGTGATACCCTTGTTAATAGAATCGAGTTAAAAGGTATTGATTTTAAAGAAGATGGAAACATTCTTGG
ACACAAATTGGAATACAACTATAACTCACACAATGTATACATCATGGCAGACAAACAAAAGAATGGAATC
NAAGTTGTAAGTTTAAACATGATTTTACTAACTAACTAATCTGATTTAATTTTCNGAACTTCNAAATTAG
ACACACATTGAAGATGGAGCGTNCACTAGCAGACNTTATCACAAATACTCCATTGGCGATGGCCTGTCTT
TACNANANACNTTACTGTCCCNCAATCTGCCTTCAAAATCCCACGAAANAANACNCTGGNCCTCTGAGTT
GNACCCTGCNGGATACCTGGCTGGAGACTAACAANNCNTCNAAATCCCTGAGGCGGCCTCNTACCATTGG
NGGGCAAAAAAGGGCNNGNCCCNAAAGTTACGGTCCCACACGNAATTANTTCCCCCCCNCGGCCGAAAAA
AAAANTNAACCAGGTTTNCGGNCCCCTTTTTNAAACCCTTTTTTTTTTNNCCCCNAANGGNAAAAATNAA
AAAAAGNCC
